>Addgene plasmid #154102 | pcDNA3-sACE2v2(732)-8h | addgene full sequence | sequence record 301648 | Addgene NGS Result
GTGATGCGGTTTTGGCAGTACATCAATGGGCGTGGATAGCGGTTTGACTCACGGGGATTTCCAAGTCTCC
ACCCCATTGACGTCAATGGGAGTTTGTTTTGGCACCAAAATCAACGGGACTTTCCAAAATGTCGTAACAA
CTCCGCCCCATTGACGCAAATGGGCGGTAGGCGTGTACGGTGGGAGGTCTATATAAGCAGAGCTCTCTGG
CTAACTAGAGAACCCACTGCTTACTGGCTTATCGAAATTAATACGACTCACTATAGGGAGACCCAAGCTG
GCTAGCGCCACCATGTCAAGCTCTTCCTGGCTCCTTCTCAGCCTTGTTGCTGTAACTGCTGCTCAGTCCA
CCATTGAGGAACAGGCCAAGTACTTTTTGGACAAGTTTAACCACGAAGCCGAAGACCTGTTCTATCAAAG
TTCACTTGCTTCTTGGAATTATAACACCAATATTACTGAAGAGAATGTCCAAAACATGAATAATGCTGGG
GACAAATGGTCTGCCTTTTTAAAGGAACAGTCCACAACTGCCCAAATGTATCCACTACAAGAAATTCAGA
ATCTCACAGTCAAGCTTCAGCTGCAGGCTCTTCAGCAAAATGGGTCTTCAGTGCTCTCAGAAGACAAGAG
CAAACGGTTGAACACAATTCTAAATACAATGAGCACCATCTACAGTACTGGAAAAGTTTGTAACCCAGAT
AATCCACAAGAATGCTTATTACTTGAACCAGGTTTGAATGAAATAATGGCAAACAGTTTAGACTACAATG
AGAGGCTCTGGGCTTGGGAAAGCTGGAGATCTGAGGTCGGCAAGCAGCTGAGGCCATTATATGAAGAGTA
TGTGGTCTTGAAAAATGAGATGGCAAGAGCAAATCATTATGAGGACTATGGGGATTATTGGAGAGGAGAC
TATGAAGTAAATGGGGTAGATGGCTATGACTACAGCCGCGGCCAGTTGATTGAAGATGTGGAACATACCT
TTGAAGAGATTAAACCATTATATGAACATCTTCATGCCTATGTGAGGGCAAAGTTGATGAATGCCTATCC
TTCCTATATCAGTCCAATTGGATGCCTCCCTGCTCATTTGCTTGGTGATATGTGGGGTAGATTTTGGACA
AATCTGTACTCTTTGACAGTTCCCTTTGGACAGAAACCAAACATAGATGTTACTGATGCAATGGTGGACC
AGGCCTGGGATGCACAGAGAATATTCAAGGAGGCCGAGAAGTTCTTTGTATCTGTTGGTCTTCCTAATAT
GACTCAAGGATTCTGGGAATATTCCATGCTAACGGACCCAGGAAATGTTCAGAAAGCAGTCTGCCATCCC
ACAGCTTGGGACCTGGGGAAGGGCGACTTCAGGATTCTTATGTGCACAAAGGTGACAATGGACGACTTCC
TGACAGCTCATCATGAGATGGGGCATATCCAGTATGATATGGCATATCTTGCACAACCTTTTCTGCTAAG
AAATGGAGCTAATGAAGGATTCCATGAAGCTGTTGGGGAAATCATGTCACTTTCTGCAGCCACACCTAAG
CATTTAAAATCCATTGGTCTTCTGTCACCCGATTTTCAAGAAGACAATGAAACAGAAATAAACTTCCTGC
TCAAACAAGCACTCACGATTGTTGGGACTCTGCCATTTACTTACATGTTAGAGAAGTGGAGGTGGATGGT
CTTTAAAGGGGAAATTCCCAAAGACCAGTGGATGAAAAAGTGGTGGGAGATGAAGCGAGAGATAGTTGGG
GTGGTGGAACCTGTGCCCCATGATGAAACATACTGTGACCCCGCATCTCTGTTCCATGTTTCTAATGATT
ACTCATTCATTCGATATTACACAAGGACCCTTTACCAATTCCAGTTTCAAGAAGCACTTTGTCAAGCAGC
TAAACATGAAGGCCCTCTGCACAAATGTGACATCTCAAACTCTACAGAAGCTGGACAGAAACTGTTCAAT
ATGCTGAGGCTTGGAAAATCAGAACCCTGGACCCTAGCATTGGAAAATGTTGTAGGAGCAAAGAACATGA
ATGTAAGGCCACTGCTCAACTACTTTGAGCCCTTATTTACCTGGCTGAAAGACCAGAACAAGAATTCTTT
TGTGGGATGGAGTACCGACTGGAGTCCATATGCAGACCAAAGCATCAAAGTGAGGATAAGCCTAAAATCA
GCTCTTGGAGATAAAGCATATGAATGGAACGACAATGAAATGTACCTGTTCCGATCATCTGTTGCATATG
CTATGAGGCAGTACTTTTTAAAAGTAAAAAATCAGATGATTCTTTTTGGGGAGGAGGATGTGCGAGTGGC
TAATTTGAAACCAAGAATCTCCTTTAATTTCTTTGTCACTGCACCTAAAAATGTGTCTGATATCATTCCT
AGAACTGAAGTTGAAAAGGCCATCAGGATGTCCCGGAGCCGTATCAATGATGCTTTCCGTCTGAATGACA
ACAGCCTAGAGTTTCTGGGGATACAGCCAACACTTGGATCCGGTCACCATCACCACCACCATCATCATTG
ATAACTCGAGTCTAGAGGGCCCGTTTAAACCCGCTGATCAGCCTCGACTGTGCCTTCTAGTTGCCAGCCA
TCTGTTGTTTGCCCCTCCCCCGTGCCTTCCTTGACCCTGGAAGGTGCCACTCCCACTGTCCTTTCCTAAT
AAAATGAGGAAATTGCATCGCATTGTCTGAGTAGGTGTCATTCTATTCTGGGGGGTGGGGTGGGGCAGGA
CAGCAAGGGGGAGGATTGGGAAGACAATAGCAGGCATGCTGGGGATGCGGTGGGCTCTATGGCTTCTGAG
GCGGAAAGAACCAGCTGGGGCTCTAGGGGGTATCCCC
[124 nt withheld, positions 2838-2961]
C
[91 nt withheld, positions 2963-3053]
A
[49 nt withheld, positions 3055-3103]
CCTTTGACGTTGGAGTCCACGTTCTTT
[37 nt withheld, positions 3131-3167]
ACCCTATCTCGGTCTATTCTTTTGATTTATAAGGGATTTTGCCGATTTCGGCCTATTGGTTAAAAAATGA
GCTGATTTAACAAAAATTTAACGCGAATTAATTCTGTGGAATGTGTGTCAGTTAGGGTGTGGAAAGTCCC
CAGGCTCCCCAGCAGGCAGAAGTATGCAAAGCATGCATCTCAATTAGTCAGCAACCAGGTGTGGAAAGTC
CCCAGGCTCCCCAGCAGGCAGAAGTATGCAAAGCATGCATCTCAATTAGTCAGCAACCATAGTCCCGCCC
CTAACTCCGCCCATCCCGCCCCTAACTCCGCCCAGTTCCGCCCATTCTCCGCCCCATGGCTGACTAATTT
TTTTTATTTATGCAGAGGCCGAGGCCGCCTCTGCCTCTGAGCTATTCCAGAAGTAGTGAGGAGGCTTTTT
TGGAGGCCTAGGCTTTTGCAAAAAGCTCCCGGGAGCTTGTATATCCATTTTCGGATCTGATCAAGAGACA
GGATGAGGATCGTTTCGCATGATTGAACAAGATGGATTGCACGCAGGTTCTCCGGCCGCTTGGGTGGAGA
GGCTATTCGGCTATGACTGGGCACAACAGACAATCGGCTGCTCTGATGCCGCCGTGTTCCGGCTGTCAGC
GCAGGGGCGCCCGGTTCTTTTTGTCAAGACCGACCTGTCCGGTGCCCTGAATGAACTGCAGGACGAGGCA
GCGCGGCTATCGTGGCTGGCCACGACGGGCGTTCCTTGCGCAGCTGTGCTCGACGTTGTCACTGAAGCGG
GAAGGGACTGGCTGCTATTGGGCGAAGTGCCGGGGCAGGATCTCCTGTCATCTCACCTTGCTCCTGCCGA
GAAAGTATCCATCATGGCTGATGCAATGCGGCGGCTGCATACGCTTGATCCGGCTACCTGCCCATTCGAC
CACCAAGCGAAACATCGCATCGAGCGAGCACGTACTCGGATGGAAGCCGGTCTTGTCGATCAGGATGATC
TGGACGAAGAGCATCAGGGGCTCGCGCCAGCCGAACTGTTCGCCAGGCTCAAGGCGCGCATGCCCGACGG
CGAGGATCTCGTCGTGACCCATGGCGATGCCTGCTTGCCGAATATCATGGTGGAAAATGGCCGCTTTTCT
GGATTCATCGACTGTGGCCGGCTGGGTGTGGCGGACCGCTATCAGGACATAGCGTTGGCTACCCGTGATA
TTGCTGAAGAGCTTGGCGGCGAATGGGCTGACCGCTTCCTCGTGCTTTACGGTATCGCCGCTCCCGATTC
GCAGCGCATCGCCTTCTATCGCCTTCTTGACGAGTTCTTCTGAGCGGGACTCTGGGGTTCGAAATGACCG
ACCAAGCGACGCCCAACCTGCCATCACGAGATTTCGATTCCACCGCCGCCTTCTATGAAAGGTTGGGCTT
CGGAATCGTTTTCCGGGACGCCGGCTGGATGATCCTCCAGCGCGGGGATCTCATGCTGGAGTTCTTCGCC
CACCCCAACTTGTTTATTGCAGCTTATAATGGTTACAAATAAAGCAATAGCATCACAAATTTCACAAATA
AAGCATTTTTTTCACTGCATTCTAGTTGTGGTTTGTCCAAACTCATCAATGTATCTTATCATGTCTGTAT
ACCGTCGACCTCTAGCTAGAGCTTGGCGTAATCATGGTCATAGCTGTTTCCTGTGTGAAATTGTTATCCG
CTCACAATTCCACACAACATACGAGCCGGAAGCATAAAGTGTAAAGCCTGGGGTGCCTAATGAGTGAGCT
AACTCACATTAATTGCGTTGCGCTCACTGCCCGCTTTCCAGTCGGGAAACCTGTCGTGCCAGCTGCATTA
ATGAATCGGCCAACGCGCGGGGAGAGGCGGTTTGCGTATTGGGCGCTCTTCCGCTTCCTCGCTCACTGAC
TCGCTGCGCTCGGTCGTTCGGCTGCGGCGAGCGGTATCAGCTCACTCAAAGGCGGTAATACGGTTATCCA
CAGAATCAGGGGATAACGCAGGAAAGAACATGTGAGCAAAAGGCCAGCAAAAGGCCAGGAACCGTAAAAA
GGCCGCGTTGCTGGCGTTTTTCCATAGGCTCCGCCCCCCTGACGAGCATCACAAAAATCGACGCTCAAGT
CAGAGGTGGCGAAACCCGACAGGACTATAAAGATACCAGGCGTTTCCCCCTGGAAGCTCCCTCGTGCGCT
CTCCTGTTCCGACCCTGCCGCTTACCGGATACCTGTCCGCCTTTCTCCCTTCGGGAAGCGTGGCGCTTTC
TCATAGCTCACGCTGTAGGTATCTCAGTTCGGTGTAGGTCGTTCGCTCCAAGCTGGGCTGTGTGCACGAA
CCCCCCGTTCAGCCCGACCGCTGCGCCTTATCCGGTAACTATCGTCTTGAGTCCAACCCGGTAAGACACG
ACTTATCGCCACTGGCAGCAGCCACTGGTAACAGGATTAGCAGAGCGAGGTATGTAGGCGGTGCTACAGA
GTTCTTGAAGTGGTGGCCTAACTACGGCTACACTAGAAGAACAGTATTTGGTATCTGCGCTCTGCTGAAG
CCAGTTACCTTCGGAAAAAGAGTTGGTAGCTCTTGATCCGGCAAACAAACCACCGCTGGTAGCGGTGGTT
TTTTTGTTTGCAAGCAGCAGATTACGCGCAGAAAAAAAGGATCTCAAGAAGATCCTTTGATCTTTTCTAC
GGGGTCTGACGCTCAGTGGAACGAAAACTCACGTTAAGGGATTTTGGTCATGAGATTATCAAAAAGGATC
TTCACCTAGATCCTTTTAAATTAAAAATGAAGTTTTAAATCAATCTAAAGTATATATGAGTAAACTTGGT
CTGACAGTTACCAATGCTTAATCAGTGAGGCACCTATCTCAGCGATCTGTCTATTTCGTTCATCCATAGT
TGCCTGACTCCCCGTCGTGTAGATAACTACGATACGGGAGGGCTTACCATCTGGCCCCAGTGCTGCAATG
ATACCGCGAGACCCACGCTCACCGGCTCCAGATTTATCAGCAATAAACCAGCCAGCCGGAAGGGCCGAGC
GCAGAAGTGGTCCTGCAACTTTATCCGCCTCCATCCAGTCTATTAATTGTTGCCGGGAAGCTAGAGTAAG
TAGTTCGCCAGTTAATAGTTTGCGCAACGTTGTTGCCATTGCTACAGGCATCGTGGTGTCACGCTCGTCG
TTTGGTATGGCTTCATTCAGCTCCGGTTCCCAACGATCAAGGCGAGTTACATGATCCCCCATGTTGTGCA
AAAAAGCGGTTAGCTCCTTCGGTCCTCCGATCGTTGTCAGAAGTAAGTTGGCCGCAGTGTTATCACTCAT
GGTTATGGCAGCACTGCATAATTCTCTTACTGTCATGCCATCCGTAAGATGCTTTTCTGTGACTGGTGAG
TACTCAACCAAGTCATTCTGAGAATAGTGTATGCGGCGACCGAGTTGCTCTTGCCCGGCGTCAATACGGG
ATAATACCGCGCCACATAGCAGAACTTTAAAAGTGCTCATCATTGGAAAACGTTCTTCGGGGCGAAAACT
CTCAAGGATCTTACCGCTGTTGAGATCCAGTTCGATGTAACCCACTCGTGCACCCAACTGATCTTCAGCA
TCTTTTACTTTCACCAGCGTTTCTGGGTGAGCAAAAACAGGAAGGCAAAATGCCGCAAAAAAGGGAATAA
GGGCGACACGGAAATGTTGAATACTCATACTCTTCCTTTTTCAATATTATTGAAGCATTTATCAGGGTTA
TTGTCTCATGAGCGGATACATATTTGAATGTATTTAGAAAAATAAACAAATAGGGGTTCCGCGCACATTT
CCCCGAAAAGTGCCACCTGACGTCGACGGATCGGGAGATCTCCCGATCCCCTATGGTGCACTCTCAGTAC
AATCTGCTCTGATGCCGCATAGTTAAGCCAGTATCTGCTCCCTGCTTGTGTGTTGGAGGTCGCTGAGTAG
TGCGCGAGCAAAATTTAAGCTACAACAAGGCAAGGCTTGACCGACAATTGCATGAAGAATCTGCTTAGGG
TTAGGCGTTTTGCGCTGCTTCGCGATGTACGGGCCAGATATACGCGTTGACATTGATTATTGACTAGTTA
TTAATAGTAATCAATTACGGGGTCATTAGTTCATAGCCCATATATGGAGTTCCGCGTTACATAACTTACG
GTAAATGGCCCGCCTGGCTGACCGCCCAACGACCCCCGCCCATTGACGTCAATAATGACGTATGTTCCCA
TAGTAACGCCAATAGGGACTTTCCATTGACGTCAATGGGTGGAGTATTTACGGTAAACTGCCCACTTGGC
AGTACATCAAGTGTATCATATGCCAAGTACGCCCCCTATTGACGTCAATGACGGTAAATGGCCCGCCTGG
CATTATGCCCAGTACATGACCTTATGGGACTTTCCTACTTGGCAGTACATCTACGTATTAGTCATCGCTA
TTACCATG
Features (pLannotate 1.2.2; 21 found; start..end, strand, type, name):
      1..204     +  promoter       CMV promoter: human cytomegalovirus (CMV) immediate early promoter
    200..233     +  LTR            5' LTR (truncated) (fragment): truncated 5' long terminal repeat (LTR) from HIV-1
    249..267     +  promoter       T7 promoter: promoter for bacteriophage T7 RNA polymerase
    293..2488    +  CDS            ACE2 (fragment): ACE2_HUMAN - Experimental evidence at protein level: Swiss-Prot protein existence level 1. [Isoform 2]: (Microbial infection) Non-functional as a receptor for human coronavirus SARS-CoV-2. From Homo sapiens (Human).
   2494..2514    +  CDS            10xHis (fragment): 10xHis affinity tag
   2568..2792    +  polyA_signal   bGH poly(A) signal: bovine growth hormone polyadenylation signal
   2796..2817    +  promoter       SV40 promoter (fragment): SV40 enhancer and early promoter
   2838..3266    +  rep_origin     f1 ori (sequence partly withheld): f1 bacteriophage origin of replication; arrow indicates direction of (+) strand synthesis
   3280..3609    +  promoter       SV40 promoter: SV40 enhancer and early promoter
   3676..4467    +  CDS            neo: KKA2_KLEPN - Also known as kan, nptII. Experimental evidence at protein level: Swiss-Prot protein existence level 1. Resistance to kanamycin, neomycin, paromomycin, ribostamycin, butirosin and gentamicin B. From Klebsiella pneumoniae.
   4491..4649    +  CDS            ble (fragment): BLE_KLEPN - Experimental evidence at protein level: Swiss-Prot protein existence level 1. Binding protein with a strong affinity to the bleomycin family of antibiotics. Binds to CL990; an antimitotic-antibiotic compound. From Klebsiella pneumoniae.
   4644..4765    +  polyA_signal   SV40 poly(A) signal: SV40 polyadenylation signal
   4838..4854    -  protein_bind   lac operator: The lac repressor binds to the lac operator to inhibit transcription in E. coli. This inhibition can be relieved by adding lactose or isopropyl-β-D-thiogalactopyranoside (IPTG). lac repressor encoded by lacI
   4862..4892    -  promoter       lac promoter: promoter for the E. coli lac operon
   4907..4928    -  protein_bind   CAP binding site: CAP binding activates transcription in the presence of cAMP. E. coli catabolite activator protein
   4941..5033    -  CDS            lacI (fragment): lac repressor; lacI; The lac repressor binds to the lac operator to inhibit transcription in E. coli. This inhibition can be relieved by adding lactose or isopropyl-β-D-thiogalactopyranoside (IPTG).
   5216..5804    -  rep_origin     ori: high-copy-number ColE1/pMB1/pBR322/pUC origin of replication
   5975..6835    -  CDS            AmpR: β-lactamase; bla; confers resistance to ampicillin, carbenicillin, and related antibiotics
   6836..6940    -  promoter       AmpR promoter: bla
   6999..7051    -  misc_feature   bom (fragment): basis of mobility region from pBR322
   7206..7585    +  enhancer       CMV enhancer: human cytomegalovirus immediate early enhancer
