[The description below was written by a language model from this plasmid's Addgene catalogue record and pLannotate feature annotations shown in this document.]
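Description:
pcDNA3-sACE2v2(732)-8h is a mammalian expression plasmid built on the Invitrogen pcDNA3.1(+) backbone, about 7.6 kb in total, for producing a secreted, engineered form of human angiotensin-converting enzyme 2 (ACE2). It is propagated in E. coli through a high-copy ColE1/pUC-type origin with ampicillin selection (AmpR under its own bla promoter). It also carries an f1 origin. For stable selection in mammalian cells, an SV40 enhancer/early promoter drives a neomycin phosphotransferase gene followed by an SV40 poly(A) signal, conferring G418 resistance. Several short hits in the automated annotation, including the HIV-1 LTR, ble, lacI and bom fragments, appear to be backbone remnants or partial matches rather than functional elements.

The payload sits between the NheI and XhoI sites. It is transcribed from the CMV immediate-early enhancer/promoter, which spans the numbering origin of the circular sequence, and terminated by the bGH polyadenylation signal. A T7 promoter lies just upstream of the insert. The ACE2 open reading frame is followed by a short GSG linker and a C-terminal 8xHis tag, which the annotation software scored as a partial 10xHis match and which allows metal-affinity purification.

The catalogue's mutation field describes the insert as the soluble protease domain (M1-D615) with substitutions T27Y, L79T, N330Y and A386L. However, the construct name, the stated "dimeric" purpose, the 2,250 bp insert size and the roughly 2.2 kb annotated ACE2 coding region all point to a longer ectodomain ending near residue 732, so the residue range in that field appears inconsistent with the rest of the record. The plasmid is intended for expressing a high-affinity soluble ACE2 variant engineered for improved binding to the SARS-CoV-2 spike protein.
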