Addgene plasmid #154102: pcDNA3-sACE2v2(732)-8h
Purpose: Mammalian expression plasmid for dimeric soluble ACE2 high affinity variant 2 (8his tag)
Depositing lab: Erik Procko. Depositing organization: University of Illinois at Urbana-Champaign. Publication: Engineering human ACE2 to optimize binding to the spike protein of SARS coronavirus 2. Chan KK, Dorosky D, Sharma P, Abbasi SA, Dye JM, Kranz DM, Herbert AS, Procko E. Science. 2020 Sep 4;369(6508):1261-1265. doi: 10.1126/science.abc0870. Epub 2020 Aug 4. PubMed 32753553.
Backbone
  Vector backbone: pcDNA3.1(+)
  Backbone manufacturer: Invitrogen
  Backbone size w/o insert (bp): 5332
  Total vector size (bp): 7582
  Vector type: Mammalian Expression
  Selectable markers: Neomycin (select with G418)
Growth in bacteria
  Bacterial resistance: Ampicillin, 100 μg/mL
  Growth temperature: 37°C
  Growth strain: DH5alpha
  Copy number: High Copy
Gene/Insert
  Gene/Insert name: Angiotensin-converting enzyme 2 (alt names: ACE2; peptidyl-dipeptidase A)
  Species: H. sapiens (human)
  Insert size (bp): 2250
  Mutation: Extracellular, soluble protease domain (a.a. M1-D615) with mutations T27Y, L79T, N330Y, A386L
  GenBank ID: NM_021804.1
  Entrez Gene: ACE2 (a.k.a. ACEH)
  Promoter: CMV
  Tag / fusion protein: Short GSG linker and 8his tag (C terminal on insert)
  Cloning method: Restriction Enzyme; 5′ cloning site NheI (not destroyed); 3′ cloning site XhoI (not destroyed)
  Sequencing primers: 5′ CMV-fwd; 3′ BGH-rev
Terms and licenses: Academic/Nonprofit Terms; Industry Terms: Not Available to Industry
Depositor comments: Please visit https://www.biorxiv.org/content/10.1101/2020.03.16.994236v1 for BioRxiv preprint.
How to cite: pcDNA3-sACE2v2(732)-8h was a gift from Erik Procko (Addgene plasmid # 154102 ; http://n2t.net/addgene:154102 ; RRID:Addgene_154102)
